Addgene plasmid #38882: MAGI1
Purpose: Bacterial expression for structure determination; may not be full ORF
Depositing lab: Nicola Burgess-Brown. Depositing organization: University of Oxford.
Backbone
  Vector backbone: pNIC28-Bsa4
  Backbone manufacturer: SGC
  Vector type: Bacterial Expression
Growth in bacteria
  Bacterial resistance: Kanamycin, 50 μg/mL
  Growth temperature: 37°C
  Growth strain: Mach1
  Copy number: Low Copy
Gene/Insert
  Gene/Insert name: MAGI1 (alt names: membrane associated guanylate kinase, WW and PDZ domain containing 1 [isoform a]; PDB:2Q9V)
  Species: H. sapiens (human)
  Insert size (bp): 351
  Mutation: C890S; codon-optimized
  Entrez Gene: MAGI1 (a.k.a. AIP-3, AIP3, BAIAP1, BAP-1, BAP1, MAGI-1, MAGI-1b, Magi1d, TNRC19, WWP3)
  Tag / fusion protein: His Tev (N terminal on insert)
  Cloning method: Ligation Independent Cloning
  Sequencing primers: 5′ T7; 3′ T7-term
Terms and licenses: Academic/Nonprofit Terms; Industry Terms: Not Available to Industry
How to cite: MAGI1 was a gift from Nicola Burgess-Brown (Addgene plasmid # 38882 ; http://n2t.net/addgene:38882 ; RRID:Addgene_38882)
