[The description below was written by a language model from this plasmid's Addgene catalogue record.]
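Description:
MAGI1 is a bacterial expression plasmid built on the pNIC28-Bsa4 backbone from the SGC, a vector designed for ligation-independent cloning of protein fragments intended for structural studies. It is maintained in E. coli under kanamycin selection and is recorded as low copy. No feature table accompanies the entry, so the origin of replication and the promoter are not explicitly stated. The listed sequencing primers (T7 forward and T7 terminator) do indicate that the insert sits between T7 promoter and terminator elements, the usual arrangement for inducible expression in hosts that supply T7 RNA polymerase.

The insert is a 351 bp, codon-optimized fragment of human MAGI1 (membrane associated guanylate kinase, WW and PDZ domain containing 1, isoform a). This is far shorter than the full open reading frame, consistent with the note that the construct may not encode the complete ORF, and it corresponds to roughly a single domain's worth of protein. The record does not specify which region of MAGI1 is covered, although it links the construct to a deposited PDB structure. The fragment carries a C890S substitution, but the record does not say why it was introduced. An N-terminal histidine tag followed by a TEV protease cleavage site is fused to the insert. This allows capture of the recombinant protein by immobilized metal affinity chromatography and later removal of the tag by TEV digestion.

The stated purpose is bacterial production of this MAGI1 fragment for structure determination.
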