>Addgene plasmid #38882 | MAGI1 | depositor partial sequence | sequence record 48940 | MAGI1 sequence 351 bps
ATGCACCATCATCATCATCATTCTTCTGGTGTAGATCTGGGTACCGAGAACCTGTACTTCCAATCCATGG
AGCAGGATATTTTTCTGTGGCGTAAAGAGACGGGGTTTGGCTTTCGCATTCTGGGAGGCAACGAGCCGGG
AGAACCGATTTATATTGGCCATATTGTGCCGCTGGGTGCAGCGGATACCGATGGCCGTCTGCGTAGTGGT
GATGAACTGATTTCGGTCGATGGGACTCCGGTTATCGGTAAGAGCCATCAGCTGGTTGTTCAGCTGATGC
AGCAAGCAGCCAAGCAAGGTCATGTTAACCTGACCGTTCGTCAGACCCGTCTGTGACAGTAAAGGTGGAT
A
