>Addgene plasmid #38882 | MAGI1 | addgene partial sequence | sequence record 50601 | T7 5'-TAATACGACTCACTATAGGG-3'
GGAGATATACATATGCACCATCATCATCATCATTCTTCTGGTGTAGATCTGGGTACCGAGAACCTGTACT
TCCAATCCATGGAGCAGGATATTTTTCTGTGGCGTAAAGAGACGGGGTTTGGCTTTCGCATTCTGGGAGG
CAACGAGCCGGGAGAACCGATTTATATTGGCCATATTGTGCCGCTGGGTGCAGCGGATACCGATGGCCGT
CTGCGTAGTGGTGATGAACTGATTTCGGTCGATGGGACTCCGGTTATCGGTAAGAGCCATCAGCTGGTTG
TTCAGCTGATGCAGCAAGCAGCCAAGCAAGGTCATGTTAACCTGACCGTTCGTCAGACCCGTCTGTGACA
GTAAAGGTGGATACGG
